Addgene plasmid #11754: pCMV5-ActRIIA
Depositing lab: Jeff Wrana. Publication: Specific activation of Smad1 signaling pathways by the BMP7 type I receptor, ALK2. Macias-Silva M, Hoodless PA, Tang SJ, Buchwald M, Wrana JL. J Biol Chem. 1998 Oct 2. 273(40):25628-36. 10.1074/jbc.273.40.25628 PubMed 9748228.
Backbone
  Vector backbone: pCMV5
  Backbone size w/o insert (bp): 4700
  Vector type: Mammalian Expression
Growth in bacteria
  Bacterial resistance: Ampicillin, 100 μg/mL
  Growth temperature: 37°C
  Growth strain: DH5alpha
  Copy number: High Copy
Gene/Insert
  Gene/Insert name: Activin receptor IIA (alt name: ActRIIA)
  Species: M. musculus (mouse)
  Entrez Gene: Acvr2a (a.k.a. Ac, ActrIIa, Acvr2, TactrII, tAc)
  Cloning method: Restriction Enzyme
  Sequencing primers: 5′ CMV-F
Terms and licenses: Academic/Nonprofit Terms; Industry Terms
How to cite: pCMV5-ActRIIA was a gift from Jeff Wrana (Addgene plasmid # 11754 ; http://n2t.net/addgene:11754 ; RRID:Addgene_11754)
