[The description below was written by a language model from this plasmid's Addgene catalogue record and pLannotate feature annotations shown in this document.]
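Description:
pCMV5-ActRIIA is a mammalian expression plasmid built on the pCMV5 backbone that carries the mouse activin receptor type IIA coding sequence (Acvr2a, also called ActRIIA). The sequenced record is about 6.3 kb, consistent with a roughly 4.7 kb backbone plus the receptor insert. In bacteria it is maintained at high copy through a ColE1/pUC-type origin and selected with ampicillin via the β-lactamase gene and its native promoter. An f1 phage origin is also present, which in principle allows single-stranded DNA production. Residual lac elements (lac promoter and operator, CAP site, and fragments of lacI and lacZα), a fragment of a pUC-type polylinker and a T7 promoter are leftovers of the vector's cloning lineage rather than functional parts of the expression unit.

The payload is a simple PolII cassette: the human cytomegalovirus immediate-early enhancer and promoter drive the full-length Acvr2a open reading frame, and transcripts are terminated and polyadenylated by the human growth hormone poly(A) signal. No epitope tag, reporter or mammalian selection marker is annotated, so the receptor appears to be expressed untagged and the plasmid is suited to transient transfection. An SV40 enhancer/early promoter region lies downstream of the cassette; this region typically contains the SV40 origin, which can support episomal amplification in cells expressing large T antigen, although no origin is separately annotated here. ActRIIA is a type II transmembrane serine/threonine kinase that binds activins and related ligands and phosphorylates type I receptors, which then activate SMAD proteins. The associated publication concerns Smad1 pathway activation by the BMP7 type I receptor ALK2, suggesting use for overexpressing the type II receptor in reconstituted receptor signalling assays.
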