Features (pLannotate 1.2.2; 16 found; start..end, strand, type, name):
      1..380     +  enhancer       CMV enhancer: human cytomegalovirus immediate early enhancer
    382..581     +  promoter       CMV promoter: human cytomegalovirus (CMV) immediate early promoter
    632..654     -  misc_feature   MCS (fragment): pUC18/19 multiple cloning site
    748..2286    +  CDS            Acvr2a: AVR2A_MOUSE - Also known as Acvr2. Experimental evidence at protein level: Swiss-Prot protein existence level 1. On ligand binding, forms a receptor complex consisting of two type II and two type I transmembrane serine/threonine kinases. Type II receptors phosphorylate and activate type I receptors which autophosphorylate, then bind and activate SMAD transcriptional regulators. Receptor for activin A, activin B and inhibin A. Mediates induction of adipogenesis by GDF6 (PubMed:23527555). From Mus musculus (Mouse).
   2324..2946    +  polyA_signal   hGH poly(A) signal: human growth hormone polyadenylation signal
   2975..3304    +  promoter       SV40 promoter: SV40 enhancer and early promoter
   3343..3361    -  promoter       T7 promoter: promoter for bacteriophage T7 RNA polymerase
   3399..3415    -  protein_bind   lac operator: The lac repressor binds to the lac operator to inhibit transcription in E. coli. This inhibition can be relieved by adding lactose or isopropyl-β-D-thiogalactopyranoside (IPTG). lac repressor encoded by lacI
   3423..3453    -  promoter       lac promoter: promoter for the E. coli lac operon
   3468..3489    -  protein_bind   CAP binding site: CAP binding activates transcription in the presence of cAMP. E. coli catabolite activator protein
   3502..3594    -  CDS            lacI (fragment): lac repressor; lacI; The lac repressor binds to the lac operator to inhibit transcription in E. coli. This inhibition can be relieved by adding lactose or isopropyl-β-D-thiogalactopyranoside (IPTG).
   3777..4365    -  rep_origin     ori: high-copy-number ColE1/pMB1/pBR322/pUC origin of replication
   4536..5396    -  CDS            AmpR: β-lactamase; bla; confers resistance to ampicillin, carbenicillin, and related antibiotics
   5397..5501    -  promoter       AmpR promoter: bla
   5528..5956    +  rep_origin     f1 ori (sequence partly withheld): f1 bacteriophage origin of replication; arrow indicates direction of (+) strand synthesis
   5987..6141    -  CDS            lacZα (fragment): LacZα fragment of β-galactosidase; lacZ fragment
>Addgene plasmid #11754 | pCMV5-ActRIIA | addgene full sequence | sequence record 315030 | Addgene NGS Result
GACATTGATTATTGACTAGTTATTAATAGTAATCAATTACGGGGTCATTAGTTCATAGCCCATATATGGA
GTTCCGCGTTACATAACTTACGGTAAATGGCCCGCCTGGCTGACCGCCCAACGACCCCCGCCCATTGACG
TCAATAATGACGTATGTTCCCATAGTAACGCCAATAGGGACTTTCCATTGACGTCAATGGGTGGAGTATT
TACGGTAAACTGCCCACTTGGCAGTACATCAAGTGTATCATATGCCAAGTCCGCCCCCTATTGACGTCAA
TGACGGTAAATGGCCCGCCTGGCATTATGCCCAGTACATGACCTTACGGGACTTTCCTACTTGGCAGTAC
ATCTACGTATTAGTCATCGCTATTACCATGGTGATGCGGTTTTGGCAGTACACCAATGGGCGTGGATAGC
GGTTTGACTCACGGGGATTTCCAAGTCTCCACCCCATTGACGTCAATGGGAGTTTGTTTTGGCACCAAAA
TCAACGGGACTTTCCAAAATGTCGTAATAACCCCGCCCCGTTGACGCAAATGGGCGGTAGGCGTGTACGG
TGGGAGGTCTATATAAGCAGAGCTCGTTTAGTGAACCGTCAGAATTCAGATCTGGTACCACGCGTATCGA
TAAGCTTGCATGCCTGCAGGTCGAGCGGCCGCCAGTGTGCTCTAAAGCTCCGAGGAAGACCCAGGGAACT
GGATATCTAGCGAGAACTTCCTACGGCTTCTCCGGCGCCTCGGGAAAATGGGAGCTGCTGCAAAGTTGGC
GTTCGCCGTCTTTCTTATCTCTTGCTCTTCAGGTGCTATACTTGGCAGATCAGAAACTCAGGAGTGTCTT
TTCTTTAATGCTAATTGGGAAAGAGACAGAACCAACCAGACTGGTGTTGAACCTTGCTATGGTGATAAAG
ATAAACGGCGACATTGTTTTGCTACCTGGAAGAATATTTCTGGTTCCATTGAAATAGTGAAGCAAGGTTG
TTGGCTGGATGATATCAACTGCTATGACAGGACTGATTGTATAGAAAAAAAAGACAGCCCTGAAGTGTAC
TTTTGTTGCTGTGAGGGCAATATGTGTAATGAAAAGTTCTCTTATTTTCCGGAGATGGAAGTCACACAGC
CCACTTCAAATCCTGTTACACCGAAGCCACCCTATTACAACATTCTGCTGTATTCCTTGGTACCACTAAT
GTTAATTGCAGGAATTGTCATTTGTGCATTTTGGGTGTACAGACATCACAAGATGGCCTACCCTCCTGTA
CTTGTTCCTACTCAAGACCCAGGACCACCCCCACCTTCCCCATTACTAGGGTTGAAGCCATTGCAGCTGT
TAGAAGTGAAAGCAAGGGGAAGATTTGGTTGTGTCTGGAAAGCCCAGTTGCTCAATGAATATGTGGCTGT
CAAAATATTTCCAATACAGGACAAACAGTCCTGGCAGAATGAATATGAAGTCTATAGTCTACCTGGAATG
AAGCATGAGAACATACTACAGTTCATTGGTGCAGAGAAAAGAGGCACCAGTGTGGATGTGGACCTGTGGC
TAATCACAGCATTTCATGAAAAGGGCTCACTGTCAGACTTTCTTAAGGCTAATGTGGTCTCTTGGAATGA
ACTTTGTCATATTGCAGAAACCATGGCTAGAGGATTGGCATATTTACATGAGGATATACCTGGCTTAAAA
GATGGCCACAAGCCTGCAATCTCTCACAGGGACATCAAAAGTAAAAATGTGCTGTTGAAAAACAATCTGA
CAGCTTGCATTGCTGACTTTGGGTTGGCCTTAAAGTTCGAGGCTGGCAAGTCTGCAGGTGACACCCATGG
GCAGGTTGGTACCCGGAGGTATATGGCTCCAGAGGTGTTGGAGGGTGCTATAAACTTCCAAAGGGACGCA
TTTCTGAGGATAGATATGTACGCCATGGGATTAGTCCTATGGGAATTGGCTTCTCGTTGCACTGCTGCAG
ATGGACCCGTAGATGAGTACATGTTACCATTTGAGGAAGAAATTGGCCAGCATCCATCTCTTGAAGATAT
GCAGGAAGTTGTTGTGCATAAAAAAAAGAGGCCTGTTTTAAGAGATTATTGGCAGAAACATGCAGGAATG
GCAATGCTCTGTGAAACGATAGAAGAATGTTGGGATCATGATGCAGAAGCCAGGTTATCAGCTGGATGTG
TAGGTGAAAGAATTACTCAGATGCAAAGACTAACAAATATCATTACTACAGAGGACATTGTAACAGTGGT
CACAATGGTGACAAATGTTGACTTTCCTCCCAAAGAATCTAGTCTATATGATGTTCCTGATTATGCTAGC
CTCTAGGGATCCCGGGTGGCATCCCTGTGACCCCTCCCCAGTGCCTCTCCTGGCCCTGGAAGTTGCCACT
CCAGTGCCCACCAGCCTTGTCCTAATAAAATTAAGTTGCATCATTTTGTCTGACTAGGTGTCCTTCTATA
ATATTATGGGGTGGAGGGGGGTGGTATGGAGCAAGGGGCAAGTTGGGAAGACAACCTGTAGGGCCTGCGG
GGTCTATTGGGAACCAAGCTGGAGTGCAGTGGCACAATCTTGGCTCACTGCAATCTCCGCCTCCTGGGTT
CAAGCGATTCTCCTGCCTCAGCCTCCCGAGTTGTTGGGATTCCAGGCATGCATGACCAGGCTCAGCTAAT
TTTTGTTTTTTTGGTAGAGACGGGGTTTCACCATATTGGCCAGGCTGGTCTCCAACTCCTAATCTCAGGT
GATCTACCCACCTTGGCCTCCCAAATTGCTGGGATTACAGGCGTGAACCACTGCTCCCTTCCCTGTCCTT
CTGATTTTAAAATAACTATACCAGCAGGAGGACGTCCAGACACAGCATAGGCTACCTGGCCATGCCCAAC
CGGTGGGACATTTGAGTTGCTTGCTTGGCACTGTCCTCTCATGCGTTGGGTCCACTCAGTAGATGCCTGT
TGAATTGGGTACGCGGCCAGCTTGGCTGTGGAATGTGTGTCAGTTAGGGTGTGGAAAGTCCCCAGGCTCC
CCAGCAGGCAGAAGTATGCAAAGCATGCATCTCAATTAGTCAGCAACCAGGTGTGGAAAGTCCCCAGGCT
CCCCAGCAGGCAGAAGTATGCAAAGCATGCATCTCAATTAGTCAGCAACCATAGTCCCGCCCCTAACTCC
GCCCATCCCGCCCCTAACTCCGCCCAGTTCCGCCCATTCTCCGCCCCATGGCTGACTAATTTTTTTTATT
TATGCAGAGGCCGAGGCCGCCTCGGCCTCTGAGCTATTCCAGAAGTAGTGAGGAGGCTTTTTTGGAGGCC
TAGGCTTTTGCAAAAAGCTCCTCGAGGAACTGAAAAACCAGAAAGTTAATTCCCTATAGTGAGTCGTATT
AAATTCGTAATCATGTCATAGCTGTTTCCTGTGTGAAATTGTTATCCGCTCACAATTCCACACAACATAC
GAGCCGGAAGCATAAAGTGTAAAGCCTGGGGTGCCTAATGAGTGAGCTAACTCACATTAATTGCGTTGCG
CTCACTGCCCGCTTTCCAGTCGGGAAACCTGTCGTGCCAGCTGCATTAATGAATCGGCCAACGCGCGGGG
AGAGGCGGTTTGCGTATTGGGCGCTCTTCCGCTTCCTCGCTCACTGACTCGCTGCGCTCGGTCGTTCGGC
TGCGGCGAGCGGTATCAGCTCACTCAAAGGCGGTAATACGGTTATCCACAGAATCAGGGGATAACGCAGG
AAAGAACATGTGAGCAAAAGGCCAGCAAAAGGCCAGGAACCGTAAAAAGGCCGCGTTGCTGGCGTTTTTC
CATAGGCTCCGCCCCCCTGACGAGCATCACAAAAATCGACGCTCAAGTCAGAGGTGGCGAAACCCGACAG
GACTATAAAGATACCAGGCGTTTCCCCCTGGAAGCTCCCTCGTGCGCTCTCCTGTTCCGACCCTGCCGCT
TACCGGATACCTGTCCGCCTTTCTCCCTTCGGGAAGCGTGGCGCTTTCTCATAGCTCACGCTGTAGGTAT
CTCAGTTCGGTGTAGGTCGTTCGCTCCAAGCTGGGCTGTGTGCACGAACCCCCCGTTCAGCCCGACCGCT
GCGCCTTATCCGGTAACTATCGTCTTGAGTCCAACCCGGTAAGACACGACTTATCGCCACTGGCAGCAGC
CACTGGTAACAGGATTAGCAGAGCGAGGTATGTAGGCGGTGCTACAGAGTTCTTGAAGTGGTGGCCTAAC
TACGGCTACACTAGAAGAACAGTATTTGGTATCTGCGCTCTGCTGAAGCCAGTTACCTTCGGAAAAAGAG
TTGGTAGCTCTTGATCCGGCAAACAAACCACCGCTGGTAGCGGTGGTTTTTTTGTTTGCAAGCAGCAGAT
TACGCGCAGAAAAAAAGGATCTCAAGAAGATCCTTTGATCTTTTCTACGGGGTCTGACGCTCAGTGGAAC
GAAAACTCACGTTAAGGGATTTTGGTCATGAGATTATCAAAAAGGATCTTCACCTAGATCCTTTTAAATT
AAAAATGAAGTTTTAAATCAATCTAAAGTATATATGAGTAAACTTGGTCTGACAGTTACCAATGCTTAAT
CAGTGAGGCACCTATCTCAGCGATCTGTCTATTTCGTTCATCCATAGTTGCCTGACTCCCCGTCGTGTAG
ATAACTACGATACGGGAGGGCTTACCATCTGGCCCCAGTGCTGCAATGATACCGCGAGACCCACGCTCAC
CGGCTCCAGATTTATCAGCAATAAACCAGCCAGCCGGAAGGGCCGAGCGCAGAAGTGGTCCTGCAACTTT
ATCCGCCTCCATCCAGTCTATTAATTGTTGCCGGGAAGCTAGAGTAAGTAGTTCGCCAGTTAATAGTTTG
CGCAACGTTGTTGCCATTGCTACAGGCATCGTGGTGTCACGCTCGTCGTTTGGTATGGCTTCATTCAGCT
CCGGTTCCCAACGATCAAGGCGAGTTACATGATCCCCCATGTTGTGCAAAAAAGCGGTTAGCTCCTTCGG
TCCTCCGATCGTTGTCAGAAGTAAGTTGGCCGCAGTGTTATCACTCATGGTTATGGCAGCACTGCATAAT
TCTCTTACTGTCATGCCATCCGTAAGATGCTTTTCTGTGACTGGTGAGTACTCAACCAAGTCATTCTGAG
AATAGTGTATGCGGCGACCGAGTTGCTCTTGCCCGGCGTCAATACGGGATAATACCGCGCCACATAGCAG
AACTTTAAAAGTGCTCATCATTGGAAAACGTTCTTCGGGGCGAAAACTCTCAAGGATCTTACCGCTGTTG
AGATCCAGTTCGATGTAACCCACTCGTGCACCCAACTGATCTTCAGCATCTTTTACTTTCACCAGCGTTT
CTGGGTGAGCAAAAACAGGAAGGCAAAATGCCGCAAAAAAGGGAATAAGGGCGACACGGAAATGTTGAAT
ACTCATACTCTTCCTTTTTCAATATTATTGAAGCATTTATCAGGGTTATTGTCTCATGAGCGGATACATA
TTTGAATGTATTTAGAAAAATAAACAAATAGGGGTTCCGCGCACATTTCCCCGAAAAGTGCCACCTG
[124 nt withheld, positions 5528-5651]
C
[91 nt withheld, positions 5653-5743]
A
[49 nt withheld, positions 5745-5793]
CCTTTGACGTTGGAGTCCACGTTCTTT
[37 nt withheld, positions 5821-5857]
ACCCTATCTCGGTCTATTCTTTTGATTTATAAGGGATTTTGCCGATTTCGGCCTATTGGTTAAAAAATGA
GCTGATTTAACAAAAATTTAACGCGAATTTTAACAAAATATTAACGCTTACAATTTCCATTCGCCATTCA
GGCTGCGCAACTGTTGGGAAGGGCGATCGGTGCGGGCCTCTTCGCTATTACGCCAGCTGGCGAAAGGGGG
ATGTGCTGCAAGGCGATTAAGTTGGGTAACGCCAGGGTTTTCCCAGTCACGACGTTGTAAAACGACGGCC
AGTGCCAAGCTGATCTATACATTGAATCAATATTGGCAATTAGCCATATTAGTCATTGGTTATATAGCAT
AAATCAATATTGGCTATTGGCCATTGCATACGTTGTATCTATATCATAATATGTACATTTATATTGGCTC
ATGTCCAATATGACCGCCATGTT
